>Addgene plasmid #38048 | MSCV-N E4 34k | depositor partial sequence | sequence record 47925 | Tag and partial insert
TCCAGATTACGCTGCTCGAGGTTATCAAACAAGTTTGTACAAAAAAGTTGGCATGACTACGTCCGGCGTT
CCATTTGGCATGACACTACGACCAACACGATCTCGGTTGTCTCGGCGCACTCCGTACAGTAGGGATCGTC
TACCTCCTTTTGAGACAGAAACCCGCGCTACCATACTGGAGGATCATCCGCTGCTGCCCGAATGTAACAC
TTTGACAATGCACAACGTGAGTTACGTGCGAGGTCTTCCCTGCAGTGTGGGATTTACGCTGATTCAGGAA
TGGGTTGTTCCCTGGGATATGGTTCTAACGCGGGAGGAGCTTGTAATCCTGAGGAAGTGTATGCACGTGT
GCCTGTGTTGTGCCAACATTGATATCATGACGAGCATGATGATCCATGGTTACGAGTCCTGGGCTCTCCA
CTGTCATTGTTCCAGTCCCGGTTCCCTGCAGTGTATAGCCGGCGGGCAGGTTTTGGCCAGCTGGTTTAGG
ATGGTGGTGGATGGCGCCATGTTTAATCAGAGGTTTATATGGTACCGGGAGGTGGTGAATTACAACATGC
CAAAAGAGGTAATGTTTATGTCCAGCGTGTTTATGAGGGGTCGCCACTTAATCTACCTGCGCTTGTGGTA
TGATGGCCACGTGGGTTCTGTGGTCCCCGCCATGAGCTTTGGATACAGCGCCTTGCACTGTGGGATTTTG
AACAATATTGTGGTGCTGTGCTGCAGTTACTGTGCTGATTTAAGTGAGATCAGGGTGCGC
