>Addgene plasmid #38048 | MSCV-N E4 34k | addgene partial sequence | sequence record 50770 | pLXSN-5
CTCACTCCTTCTCTAGGCGCCGGAATTAGATCTGCCACCATGGACTACAAGGATGACGATGACAAGCTCG
ATGGAGGATACCCATACGATGTTCCAGATTACGCTGCTCGAGGTTATCAAACAAGTTTGTACAAAAAAGT
TGGCATGACTACGTCCGGCGTTCCATTTGGCATGACACTACGACCAACACGATCTCGGTTGTCTCGGCGC
ACTCCGTACAGTAGGGATCGTCTACCTCCTTTTGAGACAGAAACCCGCGCTACCATACTGGAGGATCATC
CGCTGCTGCCCGAATGTAACACTTTGACAATGCACAACGTGAGTTACGTGCGAGGTCTTCCCTGCAGTGT
GGGATTTACGCTGATTCAGGAATGGGTTGTTCCCTGGGATATGGTTCTAACGCGGGAGGAGCTTGTAATC
CTGAGGAAGTGTATGCACGTGTGCCTGTGTTGTGCCAACATTGATATCATGACGAGCATGATGATCCATG
GTTACGAGTCCTGGGCTCTCCACTGTCATTGTTCCAGTCCCGGTTCCCTGCAGTGTATAGCCGGCGGGCA
GGTTTTGGCCAGCTGGTTTAGGATGGTGGTGGATGGCGCCATGTTTAATCAGAGGTTTATATGGTACCGG
GAGGTGGTGAATTACAACATGCCAAAAGAGGTAATGTTTATGTCCAGCGTGTTTATGAGGG
