[The description below was written by a language model from this plasmid's Addgene catalogue record.]
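Description:
MSCV-N E4 34k is a murine stem cell virus (MSCV)-based retroviral vector for stable expression of an epitope-tagged adenoviral protein in mammalian cells. It is built on the MSCV-N FLAGHA backbone, which supplies tandem Flag and HA tags fused to the N terminus of the inserted open reading frame. The plasmid is propagated in E. coli under ampicillin selection and is listed as low copy. Transduced mammalian cells are selected with puromycin. The listed total size of 7544 bp is smaller than the 8162 bp empty backbone. This is consistent with Gateway recombination, in which the incoming ORF replaces a larger destination cassette, although the record does not explain the difference.

The insert is the 882 bp E4 34K coding sequence from human adenovirus 5, transferred into the vector by Gateway cloning. The depositor notes that the recombination left vector-derived nucleotides in frame at the 3' end of the insert. The translated protein therefore carries several extra residues at its C terminus in addition to the N-terminal Flag-HA tags. The promoter field reads "PKG", which probably refers to a PGK promoter. In MSCV-type vectors the inserted gene is usually transcribed from the viral long terminal repeat while an internal PGK promoter drives the puromycin marker, but no feature table is provided to confirm this arrangement here.

The associated publication describes a systematic study of how tumour virus proteins perturb host cellular networks. In that setting, the dual Flag-HA tag would suit tandem affinity purification and detection of the viral protein and its host binding partners in stably transduced cells.
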