Addgene plasmid #38048: MSCV-N E4 34k
Depositing lab: Karl Munger. Depositing organization: Brigham and Women's Hospital. Publication: Interpreting cancer genomes using systematic host network perturbations by tumour virus proteins. Rozenblatt-Rosen O, Deo RC, Padi M, Adelmant G, Calderwood MA, Rolland T, Grace M, Dricot A, Askenazi M, Tavares M, Pevzner SJ, Abderazzaq F, Byrdsong D, Carvunis AR, Chen AA, Cheng J, Correll M, Duarte M, Fan C, Feltkamp MC, Ficarro SB, Franchi R, Garg BK, Gulbahce N, Hao T, Holthaus AM, James R, Korkhin A, Litovchick L, Mar JC, Pak TR, Rabello S, Rubio R, Shen Y, Singh S, Spangle JM, Tasan M, Wanamaker S, Webber JT, Roecklein-Canfield J, Johannsen E, Barabasi AL, Beroukhim R, Kieff E, Cusick ME, Hill DE, Munger K, Marto JA, Quackenbush J, Roth FP, DeCaprio JA, Vidal M. Nature. 2012 Jul 26;487(7408):491-5. 10.1038/nature11288 PubMed 22810586.
Backbone
  Vector backbone: MSCV-N FLAGHA
  Backbone size w/o insert (bp): 8162
  Total vector size (bp): 7544
  Vector type: Mammalian Expression, Retroviral
  Selectable markers: Puromycin
Growth in bacteria
  Bacterial resistance: Ampicillin, 100 μg/mL
  Growth temperature: 37°C
  Growth strain: DH5alpha
  Copy number: Low Copy
Gene/Insert
  Gene/Insert name: E4 34K
  Species: Human adenovirus 5
  Insert size (bp): 882
  GenBank ID: AAW65531.1 AP_000228.1
  Promoter: PKG
  Tag / fusion protein: Flag (N terminal on backbone); HA (N terminal on backbone)
  Cloning method: Gateway Cloning
  Sequencing primers: 5′ LXSN 5'; 3′ MSCV-N seq. rev
Resource information
  A portion of this plasmid was derived from a plasmid made by: M. Vidal lab
Terms and licenses: Academic/Nonprofit Terms; Industry Terms: Not Available to Industry
Depositor comments: Note that the Gateway cloning reaction has left several vector-based nucleotides in frame with the 3' end of the insert, adding several amino acid residues [STFLYKVVR] fused to the C-terminus of translated protein.
How to cite: MSCV-N E4 34k was a gift from Karl Munger (Addgene plasmid # 38048 ; http://n2t.net/addgene:38048 ; RRID:Addgene_38048)
